Addgene plasmid #38845: ECHS1
Purpose: Bacterial expression for structure determination; may not be full ORF
Depositing lab: Nicola Burgess-Brown. Depositing organization: University of Oxford.
Backbone
  Vector backbone: pNIC28-Bsa4
  Backbone manufacturer: SGC
  Vector type: Bacterial Expression
Growth in bacteria
  Bacterial resistance: Kanamycin, 50 μg/mL
  Growth temperature: 37°C
  Growth strain: Mach1
  Copy number: Low Copy
Gene/Insert
  Gene/Insert name: ECHS1 (alt names: enoyl Coenzyme A hydratase, short chain, 1, mitochondrial; PDB:2HW5)
  Species: H. sapiens (human)
  Insert size (bp): 876
  Entrez Gene: Echs1 (a.k.a. C80529)
  Tag / fusion protein: His Tev (N terminal on insert)
  Cloning method: Ligation Independent Cloning
  Sequencing primers: 5′ T7; 3′ T7-term
Terms and licenses: Academic/Nonprofit Terms; Industry Terms: Not Available to Industry
How to cite: ECHS1 was a gift from Nicola Burgess-Brown (Addgene plasmid # 38845 ; http://n2t.net/addgene:38845 ; RRID:Addgene_38845)
