[The description below was written by a language model from this plasmid's Addgene catalogue record.]
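Description:
ECHS1 is a bacterial expression plasmid built on the pNIC28-Bsa4 backbone from the SGC, carrying a human ECHS1 insert that encodes the mitochondrial short-chain enoyl-CoA hydratase. The plasmid is selected with kanamycin and is recorded as low copy. The record gives no feature table, so the origin of replication and the exact regulatory elements are not explicitly listed. However, the sequencing primers are T7 forward and T7 terminator, which indicates that the insert lies between a T7 promoter and a T7 terminator, an arrangement used for T7 RNA polymerase-driven expression in suitable E. coli hosts.

The insert is listed as 876 bp and was introduced by ligation-independent cloning. The protein carries an N-terminal His tag followed by a TEV protease cleavage site. The His tag allows purification by immobilised metal affinity chromatography, and TEV cleavage then removes the tag to leave near-native protein. The stated purpose is bacterial expression for structure determination, and the record cautions that the insert may not represent the full open reading frame. This is typical of constructs trimmed to a domain or boundary set that favours soluble expression and crystallisation. One of the insert's alternative names refers to a deposited protein structure, which suggests this construct or a close relative was used to produce that structure. One inconsistency is worth noting: the species is given as human, but the linked gene entry uses mouse-style nomenclature, so the gene cross-reference should be treated with some caution.
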