>Addgene plasmid #38845 | ECHS1 | depositor partial sequence | sequence record 48902 | ECHS1 sequence 876 bps
ATGCACCATCATCATCATCATTCTTCTGGTGTAGATCTGGGTACCGAGAACCTGTACTTCCAATCCATGG
CCTCGGGTGCTAACTTTGAGTACATCATCGCAGAAAAAAGAGGGAAGAATAACACCGTGGGGTTGATCCA
ACTGAACCGCCCCAAGGCCCTCAATGCACTTTGCGATGGCCTGATTGACGAGCTCAACCAGGCCCTGAAG
ATCTTCGAGGAGGACCCGGCCGTGGGGGCCATTGTCCTCACCGGCGGGGATAAGGCCTTTGCAGCTGGAG
CTGATATCAAGGAAATGCAGAACCTGAGTTTCCAGGACTGTTACTCCAGCAAGTTCTTGAAGCACTGGGA
CCACCTCACCCAGGTCAAGAAGCCAGTCATCGCTGCTGTCAATGGCTATGCCTTTGGCGGGGGCTGTGAG
CTTGCCATGATGTGTGATATCATCTATGCCGGTGAGAAGGCCCAGTTTGCACAGCCGGAGATCTTAATAG
GAACCATCCCAGGTGCGGGCGGCACCCAGAGACTCACCCGTGCTGTTGGGAAGTCGCTGGCGATGGAGAT
GGTCCTCACCGGTGACCGGATCTCAGCCCAGGACGCCAAGCAAGCAGGTCTTGTCAGCAAGATTTGTCCT
GTTGAGACACTGGTGGAAGAAGCCATCCAGTGTGCAGAAAAAATTGCCAGCAATTCTAAAATTGTAGTAG
CGATGGCCAAAGAATCAGTGAATGCAGCTTTTGAAATGACATTAACAGAAGGAAGTAAGTTGGAGAAGAA
ACTCTTTTATTCAACCTTTGCCACTGATGACCGGAAAGAAGGGATGACCGCGTTTGTGGAAAAGAGAAAG
GCCAACTTCAAAGACCAGTAACAGTAAAGGTGGATA
