>Addgene plasmid #38845 | ECHS1 | addgene partial sequence | sequence record 50357 | T7 5'-TAATACGACTCACTATAGGG-3'
ATATTTTGTTTACTTTAAGAAGGAGATATACATATGCACCATCATCATCATCATTCTTCTGGTGTAGATC
TGGGTACCGAGAACCTGTACTTCCAATCCATGGCCTCGGGTGCTAACTTTGAGTACATCATCGCAGAAAA
AAGAGGGAAGAATAACACCGTGGGGTTGATCCAACTGAACCGCCCCAAGGCCCTCAATGCACTTTGCGAT
GGCCTGATTGACGAGCTCAACCAGGCCCTGAAGATCTTCGAGGAGGACCCGGCCGTGGGGGCCATTGTCC
TCACCGGCGGGGATAAGGCCTTTGCAGCTGGAGCTGATATCAAGGAAATGCAGAACCTGAGTTTCCAGGA
CTGTTACTCCAGCAAGTTCTTGAAGCACTGGGACCACCTCACCCAGGTCAAGAAGCCAGTCATCGCTGCT
GTCAATGGCTATGCCTTTGGCGGGGGCTGTGAGCTTGCCATGATGTGTGATATCATCTATGCCGGTGAGA
AGGCCCAGTTTGCACAGCCGGAGATCTTAATAGGAACCATCCCAGGTGCGGGCGGCACCCAGAGACTCAC
CCGTGCTGTTGGGAAGTCGCTGGCGATGGAGATGGTCCTCACCGGTGACCGGATCTCAGCCCAGGACGCC
AAGCAAGCAGGTCTTGTCAGCAAGATTTGTCCTGTTGAGACACTGGTGGAAGAAGCCATCCAGTGTGCAG
AAAAAATTGCCAGCAATTCTAAAATTGTAGTAGCGATGGCCAAAGAATCAGTGAATGCAGCTTTTGAAAT
GACATTAACAGAAGGAAGTAAGTTGGAGAAGAAACTCTTTTATTCAACCTTTGCCACTGATGACCGGAAA
GAAGGGATGACCGCGTTTGTGGAAAAGAGAAAGGCCAACTTCAAAGACCAGTAACAGTAAAGGTGGAATA
CGGATCCGAAAT
