>Addgene plasmid #38845 | ECHS1 | addgene partial sequence | sequence record 50358 | T7_term
TTGTAGCAGCCGGATCTCAGTGGTGGTGGTGGTGGTGCTCGAGTGCGGCCGCAAGCTTGTCGACGGAGCT
CGAATTCGGATCCGTATCCACCTTTACTGTTACTGGTCTTTGAAGTTGGCCTTTCTCTTTTCCACAAACG
CGGTCATCCCTTCTTTCCGGTCATCAGTGGCAAAGGTTGAATAAAAGAGTTTCTTCTCCAACTTACTTCC
TTCTGTTAATGTCATTTCAAAAGCTGCATTCACTGATTCTTTGGCCATCGCTACTACAATTTTAGAATTG
CTGGCAATTTTTTCTGCACACTGGATGGCTTCTTCCACCAGTGTCTCAACAGGACAAATCTTGCTGACAA
GACCTGCTTGCTTGGCGTCCTGGGCTGAGATCCGGTCACCGGTGAGGACCATCTCCATCGCCAGCGACTT
CCCAACAGCACGGGTGAGTCTCTGGGTGCCGCCCGCACCTGGGATGGTTCCTATTAAGATCTCCGGCTGT
GCAAACTGGGCCTTCTCACCGGCATAGATGATATCACACATCATGGCAAGCTCACAGCCCCCGCCAAAGG
CATAGCCATTGACAGCAGCGATGACTGGCTTCTTGACCTGGGTGAGGTGGTCCCAGTGCTTCAAGAACTT
GCTGGAGTAACAGTCCTGGAAACTCAGGTTCTGCATTTCCTTGATATCAGCTCCAGCTGCAAAGGCCTTA
TCCCCGCCGGTGAGGACAATGGCCCCCACGGCCGGGTCCTCCTCGAAGATCTTCAGGGCCTGGTTGAGCT
CGTCAATCAGGCCATCGCAAAGTGCATTGAGGGCCTTGGGGCGGTTCAGTTGGATCAACCCCACGGTGTT
ATTCTTCCCTCTTTTTTCTGCGATGATGTACTCAAAGTTAGCACCC
